>Addgene plasmid #178689 | A1-LCD-20G+20S-12F+12Y | addgene full sequence | sequence record 356275 | Addgene NGS Result
ATCTGCTGCTTGCAAACAAAAAAACCACCGCTACCAGCGGTGGTTTGTTTGCCGGATCAAGAGCTACCAA
CTCTTTTTCCGAAGGTAACTGGCTTCAGCAGAGCGCAGATACCAAATACTGTCCTTCTAGTGTAGCCGTA
GTTAGGCCACCACTTCAAGAACTCTGTAGCACCGCCTACATACCTCGCTCTGCTAATCCTGTTACCAGTG
GCTGCTGCCAGTGGCGATAAGTCGTGTCTTACCGGGTTGGACTCAAGACGATAGTTACCGGATAAGGCGC
AGCGGTCGGGCTGAACGGGGGGTTCGTGCACACAGCCCAGCTTGGAGCGAACGACCTACACCGAACTGAG
ATACCTACAGCGTGAGCTATGAGAAAGCGCCACGCTTCCCGAAGGGAGAAAGGCGGACAGGTATCCGGTA
AGCGGCAGGGTCGGAACAGGAGAGCGCACGAGGGAGCTTCCAGGGGGAAACGCCTGGTATCTTTATAGTC
CTGTCGGGTTTCGCCACCTCTGACTTGAGCGTCGATTTTTGTGATGCTCGTCAGGGGGGCGGAGCCTATG
GAAAAACGCCAGCAACGCGGCCTTTTTACGGTTCCTGGCCTTTTGCTGGCCTTTTGCTCACATGTTCTTT
CCTGCGTTATCCCCTGATTCTGTGGATAACCGTATTACCGCCTTTGAGTGAGCTGATACCGCTCGCCGCA
GCCGAACGACCGAGCGCAGCGAGTCAGTGAGCGAGGAAGCGGAAGAGCGCCTGATGCGGTATTTTCTCCT
TACGCATCTGTGCGGTATTTCACACCGCAATGGTGCACTCTCAGTACAATCTGCTCTGATGCCGCATAGT
TAAGCCAGTATACACTCCGCTATCGCTACGTGACTGGGTCATGGCTGCGCCCCGACACCCGCCAACACCC
GCTGACGCGCCCTGACGGGCTTGTCTGCTCCCGGCATCCGCTTACAGACAAGCTGTGACCGTCTCCGGGA
GCTGCATGTGTCAGAGGTTTTCACCGTCATCACCGAAACGCGCGAGGCAGCTGCGGTAAAGCTCATCAGC
GTGGTCGTGAAGCGATTCACAGATGTCTGCCTGTTCATCCGCGTCCAGCTCGTTGAGTTTCTCCAGAAGC
GTTAATGTCTGGCTTCTGATAAAGCGGGCCATGTTAAGGGCGGTTTTTTCCTGTTTGGTCACTGATGCCT
CCGTGTAAGGGGGATTTCTGTTCATGGGGGTAATGATACCGATGAAACGAGAGAGGATGCTCACGATACG
GGTTACTGATGATGAACATGCCCGGTTACTGGAACGTTGTGAGGGTAAACAACTGGCGGTATGGATGCGG
CGGGACCAGAGAAAAATCACTCAGGGTCAATGCCAGCGCTTCGTTAATACAGATGTAGGTGTTCCACAGG
GTAGCCAGCAGCATCCTGCGATGCAGATCCGGAACATAATGGTGCAGGGCGCTGACTTCCGCGTTTCCAG
ACTTTACGAAACACGGAAACCGAAGACCATTCATGTTGTTGCTCAGGTCGCAGACGTTTTGCAGCAGCAG
TCGCTTCACGTTCGCTCGCGTATCGGTGATTCATTCTGCTAACCAGTAAGGCAACCCCGCCAGCCTAGCC
GGGTCCTCAACGACAGGAGCACGATCATGCGCACCCGTGGCCAGGACCCAACGCTGCCCGAGATGCGCCG
CGTGCGGCTGCTGGAGATGGCGGACGCGATGGATATGTTCTGCCAAGGGTTGGTTTGCGCATTCACAGTT
CTCCGCAAGAATTGATTGGCTCCAATTCTTGGAGTGGTGAATCCGTTAGCGAGGTGCCGCCGGCTTCCAT
TCAGGTCGAGGTGGCCCGGCTCCATGCACCGCGACGCAACGCGGGGAGGCAGACAAGGTATAGGGCGGCG
CCTACAATCCATGCCAACCCGTTCCATGTGCTCGCCGAGGCGGCATAAATCGCCGTGACGATCAGCGGTC
CAATGATCGAAGTTAGGCTGGTAAGAGCCGCGAGCGATCCTTGAAGCTGTCCCTGATGGTCGTCATCTAC
CTGCCTGGACAGCATGGCCTGCAACGCGGGCATCCCGATGCCGCCGGAAGCGAGAAGAATCATAATGGGG
AAGGCCATCCAGCCTCGCGTCGCGAACGCCAGCAAGACGTAGCCCAGCGCGTCGGCCGCCATGCCGGCGA
TAATGGCCTGCTTCTCGCCGAAACGTTTGGTGGCGGGACCAGTGACGAAGGCTTGAGCGAGGGCGTGCAA
GATTCCGAATACCGCAAGCGACAGGCCGATCATCGTCGCGCTCCAGCGAAAGCGGTCCTCGCCGAAAATG
ACCCAGAGCGCTGCCGGCACCTGTCCTACGAGTTGCATGATAAAGAAGACAGTCATAAGTGCGGCGACGA
TAGTCATGCCCCGCGCCCACCGGAAGGAGCTGACTGGGTTGAAGGCTCTCAAGGGCATCGGTCGATCGAC
GCTCTCCCTTATGCGACTCCTGCATTAGGAAGCAGCCCAGTAGTAGGTTGAGGCCGTTGAGCACCGCCGC
CGCAAGGAATGGTGCATGCAAGGAGATGGCGCCCAACAGTCCCCCGGCCACGGGGCCTGCCACCATACCC
ACGCCGAAACAAGCGCTCATGAGCCCGAAGTGGCGAGCCCGATCTTCCCCATCGGTGATGTCGGCGATAT
AGGCGCCAGCAACCGCACCTGTGGCGCCGGTGATGCCGGCCACGATGCGTCCGGCGTAGAGGATCGAGAT
CTCGATCCCGCGAAATTAATACGACTCACTATAGGGAGACCACAACGGTTTCCCTCTAGAAATAATTTTG
TTTAACTTTAAGAAGGAGATATACATATGTCGTACTACCATCACCATCACCATCACCTCGAATCAACAAG
TTTGTACAAAAAAGCAGGCTTCGAGAACCTGTATTTTCAGGGTAGCATGGCAAGCGCAAGCAGCAGCCAG
CGTAGCCGTAGCGGTAGTGGTAATTATAGCGGTAGCCGTTCAGGTAGCTATAGCGGCAATGATAATTATG
GTCGCAGCGGTAATTATTCAGGTCGTAGCGGTTATGGTGGTTCACGTAGTGGTGGTGGTTATAGTGGTAG
CGGTGATAGCTATAATTCCTATGGTAATGATGGCAGCAATTATTCTGGTAGCGGCAGCTATAATGATTAC
GGCAATTATAACAATCAGAGCAGCAACTATGGTCCGATGAAAAGTGGCAATTATGGTGGCCGTAGCAGCG
GTAGCAGTGGTGGTAGTGGTCAGTATTATGCAAAACCGCGTAATCAGGGTTCATATAGCGGTTCTAGCAG
CAGCAGCTCATATGGTAGCAGCCGTCGTTATTAAGACCCAGCTTTCTTGTACAAAGTGGTTGATTCGAGG
CTGCTAACAAAGCCCGAAAGGAAGCTGAGTTGGCTGCTGCCACCGCTGAGCAATAACTAGCATAACCCCT
TGGGGCCTCTAAACGGGTCTTGAGGGGTTTTTTGCTGAAAGGAGGAACTATATCCGGATATCCACAGGAC
GGGTGTGGTCGCCATGATCGCGTAGTCGATAGTGGCTCCAAGTAGCGAAGCGAGCAGGACTGGGCGGCGG
CCAAAGCGGTCGGACAGTGCTCCGAGAACGGGTGCGCATAGAAATTGCATCAACGCATATAGCGCTAGCA
GCACGCCATAGTGACTGGCGATGCTGTCGGAATGGACGATATCCCGCAAGAGGCCCGGCAGTACCGGCAT
AACCAAGCCTATGCCTACAGCATCCAGGGTGACGGTGCCGAGGATGACGATGAGCGCATTGTTAGATTTC
ATACACGGTGCCTGACTGCGTTAGCAATTTAACTGTGATAAACTACCGCATTAAAGCTTATCGATGATAA
GCTGTCAAACATGAGAATTCTTGAAGACGAAAGGGCCTCGTGATACGCCTATTTTTATAGGTTAATGTCA
TGATAATAATGGTTTCTTAGACGTCAGGTGGCACTTTTCGGGGAAATGTGCGCGGAACCCCTATTTGTTT
ATTTTTCTAAATACATTCAAATATGTATCCGCTCATGAGACAATAACCCTGATAAATGCTTCAATAATAT
TGAAAAAGGAAGAGTATGAGTATTCAACATTTCCGTGTCGCCCTTATTCCCTTTTTTGCGGCATTTTGCC
TTCCTGTTTTTGCTCACCCAGAAACGCTGGTGAAAGTAAAAGATGCTGAAGATCAGTTGGGTGCACGAGT
GGGTTACATCGAACTGGATCTCAACAGCGGTAAGATCCTTGAGAGTTTTCGCCCCGAAGAACGTTTTCCA
ATGATGAGCACTTTTAAAGTTCTGCTATGTGGCGCGGTATTATCCCGTGTTGACGCCGGGCAAGAGCAAC
TCGGTCGCCGCATACACTATTCTCAGAATGACTTGGTTGAGTACTCACCAGTCACAGAAAAGCATCTTAC
GGATGGCATGACAGTAAGAGAATTATGCAGTGCTGCCATAACCATGAGTGATAACACTGCGGCCAACTTA
CTTCTGACAACGATCGGAGGACCGAAGGAGCTAACCGCTTTTTTGCACAACATGGGGGATCATGTAACTC
GCCTTGATCGTTGGGAACCGGAGCTGAATGAAGCCATACCAAACGACGAGCGTGACACCACGATGCCTGC
AGCAATGGCAACAACGTTGCGCAAACTATTAACTGGCGAACTACTTACTCTAGCTTCCCGGCAACAATTA
ATAGACTGGATGGAGGCGGATAAAGTTGCAGGACCACTTCTGCGCTCGGCCCTTCCGGCTGGCTGGTTTA
TTGCTGATAAATCTGGAGCCGGTGAGCGTGGGTCTCGCGGTATCATTGCAGCACTGGGGCCAGATGGTAA
GCCCTCCCGTATCGTAGTTATCTACACGACGGGGAGTCAGGCAACTATGGATGAACGAAATAGACAGATC
GCTGAGATAGGTGCCTCACTGATTAAGCATTGGTAACTGTCAGACCAAGTTTACTCATATATACTTTAGA
TTGATTTAAAACTTCATTTTTAATTTAAAAGGATCTAGGTGAAGATCCTTTTTGATAATCTCATGACCAA
AATCCCTTAACGTGAGTTTTCGTTCCACTGAGCGTCAGACCCCGTAGAAAAGATCAAAGGATCTTCTTGA
GATCCTTTTTTTCTGCGCGTA
Features (pLannotate 1.2.2; 18 found; start..end, strand, type, name):
    750..889     -  misc_feature   bom: basis of mobility region from pBR322
    991..1182    -  CDS            rop: Rop protein, which maintains plasmids at low copy number; rop
   1199..1579    +  CDS            YPB1_ECOLX: Protein predicted: Swiss-Prot protein existence level 4. From Escherichia coli.
   1821..2725    -  CDS            TcR (fragment): tetracycline efflux protein; tet; confers resistance to tetracycline
   2747..2765    +  promoter       T7 promoter: promoter for bacteriophage T7 RNA polymerase
   2797..2819    +  RBS            RBS: efficient ribosome binding site from bacteriophage T7 gene 10 (Olins and Rangwala, 1989)
   2837..2857    +  CDS            8xHis (fragment): 8xHis affinity tag
   2866..2890    +  protein_bind   attB1: mutant version of attB; recombination site for the Gateway® BP reaction BP Clonase™
   2896..2912    +  CDS            TEV site (fragment): tobacco etch virus (TEV) protease recognition and cleavage site
   2917..3267    +  CDS            HNRNPA1L2 (fragment): RA1L2_HUMAN - Also known as HNRNPA1L. Experimental evidence at transcript level: Swiss-Prot protein existence level 2. Involved in the packaging of pre-mRNA into hnRNP particles, transport of poly(A) mRNA from the nucleus to the cytoplasm and may modulate splice site selection. From Homo sapiens (Human).
   3326..3350    -  protein_bind   attB2: mutant version of attB; recombination site for the Gateway® BP reaction BP Clonase™
   3360..3409    +  CDS            SET1 (fragment): solubility-enhancement tag derived from T7 phage gene 10B
   3417..3464    +  terminator     T7 terminator: transcription terminator for bacteriophage T7 RNA polymerase
   3490..3782    -  CDS            TcR (fragment): tetracycline efflux protein; tet; confers resistance to tetracycline
   3830..3858    -  promoter       tet promoter: E. coli promoter for tetracycline efflux protein gene
   3971..4075    +  promoter       AmpR promoter: bla
   4076..4936    +  CDS            AmpR: β-lactamase; bla; confers resistance to ampicillin, carbenicillin, and related antibiotics
   5107..564     +  rep_origin     ori (across the origin): high-copy-number ColE1/pMB1/pBR322/pUC origin of replication
