[The description below was written by a language model from this plasmid's Addgene catalogue record and pLannotate feature annotations shown in this document.]
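Description:
A1-LCD-20G+20S-12F+12Y is a bacterial expression plasmid of about 5.1 kb, built by Gateway cloning in the pDEST17 backbone. It produces a designed variant of the low-complexity domain (LCD, residues 186–320) of human hnRNP A1 (HNRNPA1). The backbone is pBR322-derived: it carries a ColE1/pMB1-type origin together with the rop gene and the bom mobility region, consistent with the low copy number listed in the catalogue. Selection is through the β-lactamase gene (AmpR) under its own promoter. The annotated tetracycline-resistance segments are only fragments flanking the expression cassette, remnants of the parental vector rather than a functional marker.

The expression cassette is driven by the T7 promoter with the phage T7 gene 10 ribosome binding site and ends at the T7 terminator, so expression requires a host that supplies T7 RNA polymerase. The reading frame begins with an N-terminal polyhistidine tag (6xHis per the catalogue; the annotation software matched it as a partial 8xHis), followed by the attB1 recombination scar, a sequence annotated as a partial TEV protease site that would presumably allow tag removal, and then the LCD coding region, with attB2 downstream. The automated annotation labels the insert as a fragment of the paralogue HNRNPA1L2, which reflects sequence similarity; the catalogue identifies it as HNRNPA1. A short SET1 match after attB2 appears to be vector-derived sequence rather than part of the product.

In this variant, twenty glycines are replaced with serine and twelve phenylalanines with tyrosine. The associated study examines how sequence features of disordered prion-like domains shape their phase behaviour, so the construct is suited to producing purified recombinant protein for phase-separation experiments.
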