Addgene plasmid #178689: A1-LCD-20G+20S-12F+12Y
Purpose: Bacterial expression of N-terminally 6His tagged A1-LCD with twenty Gly residues replaced with Ser, twelve Phe residues replaced with Tyr (LCD: low-complexity domain, aa 186-320)
Depositing lab: Tanja Mittag. Depositing organization: St. Jude Children's Research Hospital. Publication: Deciphering how naturally occurring sequence features impact the phase behaviours of disordered prion-like domains. Bremer A, Farag M, Borcherds WM, Peran I, Martin EW, Pappu RV, Mittag T. Nat Chem. 2022 Feb;14(2):196-207. doi: 10.1038/s41557-021-00840-w. Epub 2021 Dec 20. PubMed 34931046.
Backbone
  Vector backbone: pDEST17
  Vector type: Bacterial Expression
Growth in bacteria
  Bacterial resistance: Ampicillin, 100 μg/mL
  Growth temperature: 37°C
  Growth strain: DH5alpha
  Copy number: Low Copy
Gene/Insert
  Gene/Insert name: A1-LCD-20G+20S-12F+12Y
  Species: H. sapiens (human)
  Mutation: twenty Gly residues replaced with Ser, twelve Phe residues replaced with Tyr
  Entrez Gene: HNRNPA1 (a.k.a. ALS19, ALS20, HNRPA1, HNRPA1L3, IBMPFD3, MPD3, UP 1, hnRNP A1, hnRNP-A1)
  Tag / fusion protein: 6xHis (N terminal on insert)
  Cloning method: Gateway Cloning
Terms and licenses: Academic/Nonprofit Terms; Industry Terms: Not Available to Industry
How to cite: A1-LCD-20G+20S-12F+12Y was a gift from Tanja Mittag (Addgene plasmid # 178689 ; http://n2t.net/addgene:178689 ; RRID:Addgene_178689)
